Addgene plasmid #133537: pY71-tet.I.20
Purpose: sfGFP driven by a T7 promoter with the tetO sequence 23 bp downstream from the promoter start site
Depositing lab: Richard Murray. Depositing organization: California Institute of Technology. Publication: A method for cost-effective and rapid characterization of engineered T7-Based transcription factors by cell-free protein synthesis reveals insights into the regulation of T7 Rna polymerase-driven expression. McManus JB, Lux MW, Murray RM, Emanuel PA. Arch Biochem Biophys. 2019 Jul 18. pii: S0003-9861(19)30288-7. doi: 10.1016/j.abb.2019.07.010. PubMed 31326518.
Backbone
  Vector backbone: PY71
  Backbone size w/o insert (bp): 1549
  Vector type: Bacterial Expression
Growth in bacteria
  Bacterial resistance: Kanamycin, 50 μg/mL
  Growth temperature: 37°C
  Growth strain: DH5alpha
  Copy number: Unknown
Gene/Insert
  Gene/Insert name: sfGFP (alt names: T7 promoter; tetO)
  Species: Synthetic
  Insert size (bp): 1071
  Mutation: WT
  Promoter: T7
  Tag / fusion protein: TEV site (N terminal on backbone); Strep tag (C terminal on backbone)
  Cloning method: Gibson Cloning
  Sequencing primers: 5′ TTGTGATGCTCGTCAGGG; 3′ CTGCCTCGGTGAGTTTTC
Terms and licenses: Academic/Nonprofit Terms; Industry Terms: Not Available to Industry
How to cite: pY71-tet.I.20 was a gift from Richard Murray (Addgene plasmid # 133537 ; http://n2t.net/addgene:133537 ; RRID:Addgene_133537)
