[The description below was written by a language model from this plasmid's Addgene catalogue record and pLannotate feature annotations shown in this document.]
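Description:
pY71-tet.I.20 is a compact bacterial expression plasmid of about 2.6 kb built on the small pY71 backbone, propagated in E. coli through a high-copy ColE1/pUC-type origin and selected with kanamycin via an aminoglycoside phosphotransferase (KanR) gene on the opposite strand from the reporter. Although the sequence annotation identifies a high-copy origin, the catalogue entry lists the copy number as unknown.

The payload is a synthetic reporter cassette in which superfolder GFP is transcribed from a bacteriophage T7 promoter. A tet operator is placed shortly downstream of the promoter; the catalogue describes it as lying 23 bp from the promoter start site. The automated annotation detects this element as a short fragment of the PLtetO-1 promoter, which reflects the shared operator sequence rather than a second functional promoter. Between the operator and the coding region, the annotation finds a hammerhead ribozyme from the tobacco ringspot virus satellite RNA, a part commonly used to cleave the 5' leader from the transcript so that upstream sequence variation does not affect translation. The GFP open reading frame is labelled by the annotation tool as a "Trp-less GFP", a closest-match call for an Aequorea-derived variant, whereas the record names it sfGFP. It is followed by a C-terminal Strep-tag II. The catalogue also lists an N-terminal TEV site, which is not separately annotated.

The associated work concerns characterising engineered T7-based transcription factors by cell-free protein synthesis. This construct appears to be one member of a series testing how operator position affects regulation of T7 RNA polymerase-driven expression, with fluorescence as the readout.
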