Features (pLannotate 1.2.2; 7 found; start..end, strand, type, name):
      6..24      +  promoter       T7 promoter: promoter for bacteriophage T7 RNA polymerase
     45..68      +  promoter       PLtetO-1 promoter (fragment): modified phage lambda PL promoter with tet operator sites (Lutz and Bujard, 1997)
     77..126     +  misc_RNA       sTRSV HHRz: hammerhead ribozyme from the tobacco ringspot virus satellite RNA (Khvorova et al., 2003)
    199..882     +  CDS            Trp-less GFP: Trp-less GFP is a fluorescent protein published in 2012, derived from Aequorea victoria.
    886..908     +  CDS            Strep-Tag II (fragment): peptide that binds Strep-Tactin®, an engineered form of streptavidin
   1077..1892    -  CDS            KanR: aminoglycoside phosphotransferase; aph(3')-Ia; confers resistance to kanamycin in bacteria or G418 (Geneticin®) in eukaryotes
   2014..2602    +  rep_origin     ori: high-copy-number ColE1/pMB1/pBR322/pUC origin of replication
>Addgene plasmid #133537 | pY71-tet.I.20 | addgene full sequence | sequence record 267164 | Addgene NGS Result
GCTACTAATACGACTCACTATAGGGCTTACCTCTTCAGAGGTCATCCCTATCAGTGATAGAGACTGACCT
GACAAGCTGTCACCGGATGTGCTTTCCGGTCTGATGAGTCCGTGAGGACGAAACAGCCTCTACAAATAAT
TTTGTTTAATCTAGAGAAAGAGGAGAAATACTAGATGGAGAATTTATACTTCCAGAGTAGCAAAGGTGAA
GAACTGTTTACCGGCGTTGTGCCGATTCTGGTGGAACTGGATGGCGATGTGAACGGTCACAAATTCAGCG
TGCGTGGTGAAGGTGAAGGCGATGCCACGATTGGCAAACTGACGCTGAAATTTATCTGCACCACCGGCAA
ACTGCCGGTGCCGTGGCCGACGCTGGTGACCACCCTGACCTATGGCGTTCAGTGTTTTAGTCGCTATCCG
GATCACATGAAACGTCACGATTTCTTTAAATCTGCAATGCCGGAAGGCTATGTGCAGGAACGTACGATTA
GCTTTAAAGATGATGGCAAATATAAAACGCGCGCCGTTGTGAAATTTGAAGGCGATACCCTGGTGAACCG
CATTGAACTGAAAGGCACGGATTTTAAAGAAGATGGCAATATCCTGGGCCATAAACTGGAATACAACTTT
AATAGCCATAATGTTTATATTACGGCGGATAAACAGAAAAATGGCATCAAAGCGAATTTTACCGTTCGCC
ATAACGTTGAAGATGGCAGTGTGCAGCTGGCAGATCATTATCAGCAGAATACCCCGATTGGTGATGGTCC
GGTGCTGCTGCCGGATAATCATTATCTGAGCACGCAGACCGTTCTGTCTAAAGATCCGAACGAAAAACGG
GACCACATGGTTCTGCACGAATATGTGAATGCGGCAGGTATTACGTGGAGCCATCCGCAGTTCGAAAAAT
AATAAACAATAACTGAATAGGGATCCCGACTGGCGAGAGCCAGGTAACGAATGGATCCTTCAGCCAAAAA
ACTTAAGACCGCCGGTCTTGTCCACTACCTTGCAGTAATGCGGTGGACAGGATCGGCGGTTTTCTTTTCT
CTTCTCAAGCTGAAAGCCAATTCTGATTAGAAAAACTCATCGAGCATCAAATGAAACTGCAATTTATTCA
TATCAGGATTATCAATACCATATTTTTGAAAAAGCCGTTTCTGTAATGAAGGAGAAAACTCACCGAGGCA
GTTCCATAGGATGGCAAGATCCTGGTATCGGTCTGCGATTCCGACTCGTCCAACATCAATACAACCTATT
AATTTCCCCTCGTCAAAAATAAGGTTATCAAGTGAGAAATCACCATGAGTGACGACTGAATCCGGTGAGA
ATGGCAAAAGCTTATGCATTTCTTTCCAGACTTGTTCAACAGGCCAGCCATTACGCTCGTCATCAAAATC
ACTCGCATCAACCAAACCGTTATTCATTCGTGATTGCGCCTGAGCGAGACGAAATACGCGATCGCTGTTA
AAAGGACAATTACAAACAGGAATCGAATGCAACCGGCGCAGGAACACTGCCAGCGCATCAACAATATTTT
CACCTGAATCAGGATATTCTTCTAATACCTGGAATGCTGTTTTCCCGGGGATCGCAGTGGTGAGTAACCA
TGCATCATCAGGAGTACGGATAAAATGCTTGATGGTCGGAAGAGGCATAAATTCCGTCAGCCAGTTTAGT
CTGACCATCTCATCTGTAACATCATTGGCAACGCTACCTTTGCCATGTTTCAGAAACAACTCTGGCGCAT
CGGGCTTCCCATACAATCGATAGATTGTCGCACCTGATTGCCCGACATTATCGCGAGCCCATTTATACCC
ATATAAATCAGCATCCATGTTGGAATTTAATCGCGGCTTCGAGCAAGACGTTTCCCGTTGAATATGGCTC
ATAACACCCCTTGTATTACTGTTTATGTAAGCAGACAGTTTTATTGTTCATGATGATATATTTTTATCTT
GTGCAATGTAACATCAGAGATTTTGAGACACAACGTGAGATCAAAGGATCTTCTTGAGATCCTTTTTTTC
TGCGCGTAATCTGCTGCTTGCAAACAAAAAAACCACCGCTACCAGCGGTGGTTTGTTTGCCGGATCAAGA
GCTACCAACTCTTTTTCCGAAGGTAACTGGCTTCAGCAGAGCGCAGATACCAAATACTGTTCTTCTAGTG
TAGCCGTAGTTAGGCCACCACTTCAAGAACTCTGTAGCACCGCCTACATACCTCGCTCTGCTAATCCTGT
TACCAGTGGCTGCTGCCAGTGGCGATAAGTCGTGTCTTACCGGGTTGGACTCAAGACGATAGTTACCGGA
TAAGGCGCAGCGGTCGGGCTGAACGGGGGGTTCGTGCACACAGCCCAGCTTGGAGCGAACGACCTACACC
GAACTGAGATACCTACAGCGTGAGCTATGAGAAAGCGCCACGCTTCCCGAAGGGAGAAAGGCGGACAGGT
ATCCGGTAAGCGGCAGGGTCGGAACAGGAGAGCGCACGAGGGAGCTTCCAGGGGGAAACGCCTGGTATCT
TTATAGTCCTGTCGGGTTTCGCCACCTCTGACTTGAGCGTCGATTTTTGTGATGCTCGTCAGGGGGGCGG
AGCCTATGGAAAAACGCCAGATCTCGATCCCGCG
